>Addgene plasmid #65761 | pFRT-TODestGFP_HuB | depositor full sequence | sequence record 115012 | pFRT-TODestGFP_HuB sequence 7158 bps
GGTAAGCCTATCCCTAACCCTCTCCTCGGTCTCGATTCTACGGACGGATCGGGAGATCTCCCGATCCCCT
ATGGTGCACTCTCAGTACAATCTGCTCTGATGCCGCATAGTTAAGCCAGTATCTGCTCCCTGCTTGTGTG
TTGGAGGTCGCTGAGTAGTGCGCGAGCAAAATTTAAGCTACAACAAGGCAAGGCTTGACCGACAATTGCA
TGAAGAATCTGCTTAGGGTTAGGCGTTTTGCGCTGCTTCGCGATGTACGGGCCAGATATACGCGTTGACA
TTGATTATTGACTAGTTATTAATAGTAATCAATTACGGGGTCATTAGTTCATAGCCCATATATGGAGTTC
CGCGTTACATAACTTACGGTAAATGGCCCGCCTGGCTGACCGCCCAACGACCCCCGCCCATTGACGTCAA
TAATGACGTATGTTCCCATAGTAACGCCAATAGGGACTTTCCATTGACGTCAATGGGTGGAGTATTTACG
GTAAACTGCCCACTTGGCAGTACATCAAGTGTATCATATGCCAAGTACGCCCCCTATTGACGTCAATGAC
GGTAAATGGCCCGCCTGGCATTATGCCCAGTACATGACCTTATGGGACTTTCCTACTTGGCAGTACATCT
ACGTATTAGTCATCGCTATTACCATGGTGATGCGGTTTTGGCAGTACATCAATGGGCGTGGATAGCGGTT
TGACTCACGGGGATTTCCAAGTCTCCACCCCATTGACGTCAATGGGAGTTTGTTTTGGAACCAAAATCAA
CGGGACTTTCCAAAATGTCGTAACAACTCCGCCCCATTGACGCAAATGGGCGGTAGGCGTGTACGGTGGG
AGGTCTATATAAGCAGAGCTCTCCCTATCAGTGATAGAGATCTCCCTATCAGTGATAGAGATCGTCGACG
AGCTCGTTTAGTGAACCGTCAGATCGCCTGGAGACGCCATCCACGCTGTTTTGACCTCCATAGAAGACAC
CGGGACCGATCCAGCCTCCGGACTCTAGCGTTTAAACTTAAGCTTGGTACCATGGTGAGCAAGGGCGAGG
AGCTGTTCACCGGGGTGGTGCCCATCCTGGTCGAGCTGGACGGCGACGTAAACGGCCACAAGTTCAGCGT
GTCCGGCGAGGGCGAGGGCGATGCCACCTACGGCAAGCTGACCCTGAAGTTCATCTGCACCACCGGCAAG
CTGCCCGTGCCCTGGCCCACCCTCGTGACCACCCTGACCTACGGCGTGCAGTGCTTCAGCCGCTACCCCG
ACCACATGAAGCAGCACGACTTCTTCAAGTCCGCCATGCCCGAAGGCTACGTCCAGGAGCGCACCATCTT
CTTCAAGGACGACGGCAACTACAAGACCCGCGCCGAGGTGAAGTTCGAGGGCGACACCCTGGTGAACCGC
ATCGAGCTGAAGGGCATCGACTTCAAGGAGGACGGCAACATCCTGGGGCACAAGCTGGAGTACAACTACA
ACAGCCACAACGTCTATATCATGGCCGACAAGCAGAAGAACGGCATCAAGGTGAACTTCAAGATCCGCCA
CAACATCGAGGACGGCAGCGTGCAGCTCGCCGACCACTACCAGCAGAACACCCCCATCGGCGACGGCCCC
GTGCTGCTGCCCGACAACCACTACCTGAGCACCCAGTCCGCCCTGAGCAAAGACCCCAACGAGAAGCGCG
ATCACATGGTCCTGCTGGAGTTCGTGACCGCCGCCGGGATCACTCTCGGCATGGACGAGCTGTACAAGAA
GCTTACAAGTTTGTACAAAAAAGCAGGCTCCACCATGGGAACCAATTCAGTCGACATGGAAACACAACTG
TCTAATGGGCCAACTTGCAATAACACAGCCAATGGTCCAACCACCATAAACAACAACTGTTCGTCACCAG
TTGACTCTGGGAACACAGAAGACAGCAAGACCAACTTAATAGTCAACTACCTTCCTCAGAACATGACACA
GGAGGAACTAAAGAGTCTCTTTGGGAGCATTGGTGAAATAGAGTCCTGTAAGCTTGTAAGAGACAAAATA
ACAGGGCAGAGCTTGGGATATGGCTTTGTGAACTACATTGACCCCAAGGATGCAGAGAAAGCTATCAACA
CCCTGAATGGATTGAGACTTCAAACCAAAACAATAAAAGTTTCCTATGCTCGCCCAAGTTCAGCTTCTAT
CAGAGATGCAAATTTATATGTCAGCGGACTTCCAAAAACAATGACCCAGAAGGAGTTGGAACAGCTTTTT
TCACAATATGGACGCATTATTACTTCTCGTATTCTTGTCGACCAGGTCACTGGCATATCAAGGGGTGTAG
GGTTTATTCGATTTGACAAGCGAATTGAGGCAGAAGAAGCTATCAAAGGCCTAAATGGCCAGAAACCTCC
CGGTGCCACGGAGCCAATCACTGTAAAGTTTGCTAATAACCCAAGCCAAAAAACCAATCAGGCCATCCTT
TCCCAGCTGTACCAGTCTCCAAACAGAAGGTATCCAGGACCGCTAGCTCAGCAGGCACAGCGTTTTAGGT
TGGACAATCTGCTCAATATGGCTTATGGAGTAAAGAGGTTTTCTCCAATGACCATTGACGGAATGACCAG
TTTGGCTGGAATTAATATCCCTGGGCACCCTGGAACAGGGTGGTGTATATTTGTGTACAACCTGGCTCCT
GACGCAGATGAGAGTATCCTGTGGCAAATGTTTGGGCCTTTTGGAGCTGTCACCAATGTGAAGGTCATCC
GTGACTTTAACACCAATAAATGCAAAGGTTTTGGATTTGTGACTATGACAAACTATGATGAGGCTGCCAT
GGCGATAGCTAGCCTCAATGGATACCGTCTGGGAGACAGAGTACTGCAGGTCTCCTTTAAGACAAACAAA
ACGCACAAAGCCTAATGAGCGGCCGCACTCGAGATATCTAGACCCAGCTTTCTTGTACAAAGTGGTTGAT
ATCCAGCACAGTGGCGGCCGCTCAAGTCTAGAGGGCCCGCGGTTCGAAGGTAAGCCTATCCCTAACCCTC
TCCTCGGTCTCGATTCTACGCGTACCGGATCCGCGGCCGCATAGATAACTGATCCAGTGTGCCTCGAGTC
TAGAGGGCCCGTTTAAACCCGCTGATCAGCCTCGACTGTGCCTTCTAGTTGCCAGCCATCTGTTGTTTGC
CCCTCCCCCGTGCCTTCCTTGACCCTGGAAGGTGCCACTCCCACTGTCCTTTCCTAATAAAATGAGGAAA
TTGCATCGCATTGTCTGAGTAGGTGTCATTCTATTCTGGGGGGTGGGGTGGGGCAGGACAGCAAGGGGGA
GGATTGGGAAGACAATAGCAGGCATGCTGGGGATGCGGTGGGCTCTATGGCTTCTGAGGCGGAAAGAACC
AGCTGGGGCTCTAGGGGGTATCCCC
[124 nt withheld, positions 3386-3509]
C
[91 nt withheld, positions 3511-3601]
AGGGTGATGGTTCACGTACCTAGAAGTTCCTATTCCGAAGTTCCTATTCTCTAGAAAGTATAGGAACTTC
CTTGGCCAAAAAGCCTGAACTCACCGCGACGTCTGTCGAGAAGTTTCTGATCGAAAAGTTCGACAGCGTC
TCCGACCTGATGCAGCTCTCGGAGGGCGAAGAATCTCGTGCTTTCAGCTTCGATGTAGGAGGGCGTGGAT
ATGTCCTGCGGGTAAATAGCTGCGCCGATGGTTTCTACAAAGATCGTTATGTTTATCGGCACTTTGCATC
GGCCGCGCTCCCGATTCCGGAAGTGCTTGACATTGGGGAATTCAGCGAGAGCCTGACCTATTGCATCTCC
CGCCGTGCACAGGGTGTCACGTTGCAAGACCTGCCTGAAACCGAACTGCCCGCTGTTCTGCAGCCGGTCG
CGGAGGCCATGGATGCGATCGCTGCGGCCGATCTTAGCCAGACGAGCGGGTTCGGCCCATTCGGACCGCA
AGGAATCGGTCAATACACTACATGGCGTGATTTCATATGCGCGATTGCTGATCCCCATGTGTATCACTGG
CAAACTGTGATGGACGACACCGTCAGTGCGTCCGTCGCGCAGGCTCTCGATGAGCTGATGCTTTGGGCCG
AGGACTGCCCCGAAGTCCGGCACCTCGTGCACGCGGATTTCGGCTCCAACAATGTCCTGACGGACAATGG
CCGCATAACAGCGGTCATTGACTGGAGCGAGGCGATGTTCGGGGATTCCCAATACGAGGTCGCCAACATC
TTCTTCTGGAGGCCGTGGTTGGCTTGTATGGAGCAGCAGACGCGCTACTTCGAGCGGAGGCATCCGGAGC
TTGCAGGATCGCCGCGGCTCCGGGCGTATATGCTCCGCATTGGTCTTGACCAACTCTATCAGAGCTTGGT
TGACGGCAATTTCGATGATGCAGCTTGGGCGCAGGGTCGATGCGACGCAATCGTCCGATCCGGAGCCGGG
ACTGTCGGGCGTACACAAATCGCCCGCAGAAGCGCGGCCGTCTGGACCGATGGCTGTGTAGAAGTACTCG
CCGATAGTGGAAACCGACGCCCCAGCACTCGTCCGAGGGCAAAGGAATAGCACGTACTACGAGATTTCGA
TTCCACCGCCGCCTTCTATGAAAGGTTGGGCTTCGGAATCGTTTTCCGGGACGCCGGCTGGATGATCCTC
CAGCGCGGGGATCTCATGCTGGAGTTCTTCGCCCACCCCAACTTGTTTATTGCAGCTTATAATGGTTACA
AATAAAGCAATAGCATCACAAATTTCACAAATAAAGCATTTTTTTCACTGCATTCTAGTTGTGGTTTGTC
CAAACTCATCAATGTATCTTATCATGTCTGTATACCGTCGACCTCTAGCTAGAGCTTGGCGTAATCATGG
TCATAGCTGTTTCCTGTGTGAAATTGTTATCCGCTCACAATTCCACACAACATACGAGCCGGAAGCATAA
AGTGTAAAGCCTGGGGTGCCTAATGAGTGAGCTAACTCACATTAATTGCGTTGCGCTCACTGCCCGCTTT
CCAGTCGGGAAACCTGTCGTGCCAGCTGCATTAATGAATCGGCCAACGCGCGGGGAGAGGCGGTTTGCGT
ATTGGGCGCTCTTCCGCTTCCTCGCTCACTGACTCGCTGCGCTCGGTCGTTCGGCTGCGGCGAGCGGTAT
CAGCTCACTCAAAGGCGGTAATACGGTTATCCACAGAATCAGGGGATAACGCAGGAAAGAACATGTGAGC
AAAAGGCCAGCAAAAGGCCAGGAACCGTAAAAAGGCCGCGTTGCTGGCGTTTTTCCATAGGCTCCGCCCC
CCTGACGAGCATCACAAAAATCGACGCTCAAGTCAGAGGTGGCGAAACCCGACAGGACTATAAAGATACC
AGGCGTTTCCCCCTGGAAGCTCCCTCGTGCGCTCTCCTGTTCCGACCCTGCCGCTTACCGGATACCTGTC
CGCCTTTCTCCCTTCGGGAAGCGTGGCGCTTTCTCATAGCTCACGCTGTAGGTATCTCAGTTCGGTGTAG
GTCGTTCGCTCCAAGCTGGGCTGTGTGCACGAACCCCCCGTTCAGCCCGACCGCTGCGCCTTATCCGGTA
ACTATCGTCTTGAGTCCAACCCGGTAAGACACGACTTATCGCCACTGGCAGCAGCCACTGGTAACAGGAT
TAGCAGAGCGAGGTATGTAGGCGGTGCTACAGAGTTCTTGAAGTGGTGGCCTAACTACGGCTACACTAGA
AGGACAGTATTTGGTATCTGCGCTCTGCTGAAGCCAGTTACCTTCGGAAAAAGAGTTGGTAGCTCTTGAT
CCGGCAAACAAACCACCGCTGGTAGCGGTGGTTTTTTTGTTTGCAAGCAGCAGATTACGCGCAGAAAAAA
AGGATCTCAAGAAGATCCTTTGATCTTTTCTACGGGGTCTGACGCTCAGTGGAACGAAAACTCACGTTAA
GGGATTTTGGTCATGAGATTATCAAAAAGGATCTTCACCTAGATCCTTTTAAATTAAAAATGAAGTTTTA
AATCAATCTAAAGTATATATGAGTAAACTTGGTCTGACAGTTACCAATGCTTAATCAGTGAGGCACCTAT
CTCAGCGATCTGTCTATTTCGTTCATCCATAGTTGCCTGACTCCCCGTCGTGTAGATAACTACGATACGG
GAGGGCTTACCATCTGGCCCCAGTGCTGCAATGATACCGCGAGACCCACGCTCACCGGCTCCAGATTTAT
CAGCAATAAACCAGCCAGCCGGAAGGGCCGAGCGCAGAAGTGGTCCTGCAACTTTATCCGCCTCCATCCA
GTCTATTAATTGTTGCCGGGAAGCTAGAGTAAGTAGTTCGCCAGTTAATAGTTTGCGCAACGTTGTTGCC
ATTGCTACAGGCATCGTGGTGTCACGCTCGTCGTTTGGTATGGCTTCATTCAGCTCCGGTTCCCAACGAT
CAAGGCGAGTTACATGATCCCCCATGTTGTGCAAAAAAGCGGTTAGCTCCTTCGGTCCTCCGATCGTTGT
CAGAAGTAAGTTGGCCGCAGTGTTATCACTCATGGTTATGGCAGCACTGCATAATTCTCTTACTGTCATG
CCATCCGTAAGATGCTTTTCTGTGACTGGTGAGTACTCAACCAAGTCATTCTGAGAATAGTGTATGCGGC
GACCGAGTTGCTCTTGCCCGGCGTCAATACGGGATAATACCGCGCCACATAGCAGAACTTTAAAAGTGCT
CATCATTGGAAAACGTTCTTCGGGGCGAAAACTCTCAAGGATCTTACCGCTGTTGAGATCCAGTTCGATG
TAACCCACTCGTGCACCCAACTGATCTTCAGCATCTTTTACTTTCACCAGCGTTTCTGGGTGAGCAAAAA
CAGGAAGGCAAAATGCCGCAAAAAAGGGAATAAGGGCGACACGGAAATGTTGAATACTCATACTCTTCCT
TTTTCAATATTATTGAAGCATTTATCAGGGTTATTGTCTCATGAGCGGATACATATTTGAATGTATTTAG
AAAAATAAACAAATAGGGGTTCCGCGCACATTTCCCCGAAAAGTGCCACCTGACGTC
Features (pLannotate 1.2.2; 27 found; start..end, strand, type, name):
      1..42      +  CDS            V5 tag: epitope tag from simian virus 5
     70..122     -  misc_feature   bom (fragment): basis of mobility region from pBR322
    277..656     +  enhancer       CMV enhancer: human cytomegalovirus immediate early enhancer
    729..746     -  promoter       CMV promoter (fragment): human cytomegalovirus (CMV) immediate early promoter
    809..860     +  promoter       CMVd2 promoter: truncated human cytomegalovirus (CMV) immediate early promoter that yields moderately reduced expression relative to the full-length promoter
    862..881     +  promoter       PLtetO-1 promoter (fragment): modified phage lambda PL promoter with tet operator sites (Lutz and Bujard, 1997)
    883..902     +  promoter       PLtetO-1 promoter (fragment): modified phage lambda PL promoter with tet operator sites (Lutz and Bujard, 1997)
    910..943     +  promoter       TRE3GV promoter (fragment): 3rd-generation Tet-responsive promoter that can be activated by binding of Tet-On® 3G, optimized for retroviral and lentiviral vectors
   1032..1748    +  CDS            EGFP: EGFP is a basic (constitutively fluorescent) green fluorescent protein published in 1996, derived from Aequorea victoria. It is reported to be a rapidly-maturing weak dimer with moderate acid sensitivity.
   1755..1779    +  protein_bind   attB1: mutant version of attB; recombination site for the Gateway® BP reaction BP Clonase™
   1806..2882    +  CDS            ELAVL2: ELAV2_HUMAN - Also known as HUB. Experimental evidence at protein level: Swiss-Prot protein existence level 1. RNA-binding protein that binds to the 3' untranslated region (3'UTR) of target mRNAs (By similarity). Seems to recognize a GAAA motif (By similarity). Can bind to its own 3'UTR, the FOS 3'UTR and the ID 3'UTR (By similarity). From Homo sapiens (Human).
   2912..2936    -  protein_bind   attB2: mutant version of attB; recombination site for the Gateway® BP reaction BP Clonase™
   2989..3030    +  CDS            V5 tag: epitope tag from simian virus 5
   3116..3340    +  polyA_signal   bGH poly(A) signal: bovine growth hormone polyadenylation signal
   3344..3365    +  promoter       SV40 promoter (fragment): SV40 enhancer and early promoter
   3386..3619    +  rep_origin     f1 ori (fragment) (sequence partly withheld): f1 bacteriophage origin of replication; arrow indicates direction of (+) strand synthesis
   3624..3671    +  protein_bind   FRT: FLP-mediated recombination occurs in the 8-bp core sequence TCTAGAAA (Turan and Bode, 2011). FLP recombinase from the Saccharomyces cerevisiae 2μ plasmid
   3679..4701    +  CDS            HygR: aminoglycoside phosphotransferase from E. coli; aph(4)-Ia; confers resistance to hygromycin
   4711..4836    +  CDS            ble (fragment): BLE_KLEPN - Experimental evidence at protein level: Swiss-Prot protein existence level 1. Binding protein with a strong affinity to the bleomycin family of antibiotics. Binds to CL990; an antimitotic-antibiotic compound. From Klebsiella pneumoniae.
   4831..4952    +  polyA_signal   SV40 poly(A) signal: SV40 polyadenylation signal
   5025..5041    -  protein_bind   lac operator: The lac repressor binds to the lac operator to inhibit transcription in E. coli. This inhibition can be relieved by adding lactose or isopropyl-β-D-thiogalactopyranoside (IPTG). lac repressor encoded by lacI
   5049..5079    -  promoter       lac promoter: promoter for the E. coli lac operon
   5094..5115    -  protein_bind   CAP binding site: CAP binding activates transcription in the presence of cAMP. E. coli catabolite activator protein
   5128..5220    -  CDS            lacI (fragment): lac repressor; lacI; The lac repressor binds to the lac operator to inhibit transcription in E. coli. This inhibition can be relieved by adding lactose or isopropyl-β-D-thiogalactopyranoside (IPTG).
   5403..5991    -  rep_origin     ori: high-copy-number ColE1/pMB1/pBR322/pUC origin of replication
   6162..7022    -  CDS            AmpR: β-lactamase; bla; confers resistance to ampicillin, carbenicillin, and related antibiotics
   7023..7127    -  promoter       AmpR promoter: bla
