[The description below was written by a language model from this plasmid's Addgene catalogue record and pLannotate feature annotations shown in this document.]
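Description:
pFRT-TODestGFP_HuB is a mammalian expression plasmid built on a laboratory-modified pcDNA5/FRT backbone and designed to express human ELAVL2 (HuB, also called HEL-N1), an RNA-binding protein that recognises 3' UTRs of target mRNAs, as a GFP fusion. In bacteria it is maintained through a high-copy ColE1/pUC-type origin and selected with ampicillin via the bla gene. A fragment of the f1 origin is also annotated.

Expression is driven by the CMV enhancer and promoter followed by two tet operator sites (the "2x Tet" of the record, which the annotation software picks up as short tetO-containing promoter fragments). This arrangement allows transcription to be repressed in cells that express the Tet repressor and induced with tetracycline or doxycycline. EGFP lies upstream, followed by an attB1 site, the ELAVL2 coding sequence and attB2, which reflects insertion of the gene by Gateway recombination into a destination vector and places GFP at the N-terminus of HuB. A V5 tag sequence is annotated downstream of attB2, but the record does not indicate whether it is translated as part of the fusion. A bovine growth hormone polyadenylation signal ends the unit.

Downstream, an FRT site directly precedes a hygromycin resistance gene with an SV40 poly(A) signal and no evident promoter of its own. This is the usual design for Flp-mediated integration into a host line carrying a genomic FRT target, where hygromycin resistance is gained only after correct recombination. Blasticidin is listed as a second selectable marker, but no blasticidin resistance gene is annotated on the plasmid, so it presumably relates to the host cell line. The construct suits generation of isogenic stable lines with inducible GFP-HuB expression.
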