Addgene plasmid #65761: pFRT-TODestGFP_HuB
Purpose: expresses GFP-tagged HuB in mammalian cells
Depositing lab: Thomas Tuschl. Depositing organization: Rockefeller University.
Backbone
  Vector backbone: pcDNA5/FRT
  Backbone manufacturer: Life Technologies, Modified by Tuschl lab
  Backbone size w/o insert (bp): 5372
  Vector type: Mammalian Expression
  Selectable markers: Hygromycin, Blasticidin
Growth in bacteria
  Bacterial resistance: Ampicillin, 100 μg/mL
  Growth temperature: 37°C
  Growth strain: Top10
  Copy number: Unknown
Gene/Insert
  Gene/Insert name: ELAVL2
  Species: H. sapiens (human)
  Entrez Gene: ELAVL2 (a.k.a. HEL-N1, HELN1, HUB)
  Promoter: CMV, 2x Tet
  Cloning method: Gateway Cloning
  Sequencing primers: 5′ CMV Forward; 3′ BGH Reverse
Terms and licenses: Academic/Nonprofit Terms; Industry Terms: Not Available to Industry
How to cite: pFRT-TODestGFP_HuB was a gift from Thomas Tuschl (Addgene plasmid # 65761 ; http://n2t.net/addgene:65761 ; RRID:Addgene_65761)
