>Addgene plasmid #65761 | pFRT-TODestGFP_HuB | addgene partial sequence | sequence record 115009 | CMV-F 5'-CGCAAATGGGCGGTAGGCGTG-3'
GATAGAGATCTCCCTATCAGTGATAGAGATCGTCGACGAGCTCGTTTAGTGAACCGTCAGATCGCCTGGA
GACGCCATCCACGCTGTTTTGACCTCCATAGAAGACACCGGGACCGATCCAGCCTCCGGACTCTAGCGTT
TAAACTTAAGCTTGGTACCATGGTGAGCAAGGGCGAGGAGCTGTTCACCGGGGTGGTGCCCATCCTGGTC
GAGCTGGACGGCGACGTAAACGGCCACAAGTTCAGCGTGTCCGGCGAGGGCGAGGGCGATGCCACCTACG
GCAAGCTGACCCTGAAGTTCATCTGCACCACCGGCAAGCTGCCCGTGCCCTGGCCCACCCTCGTGACCAC
CCTGACCTACGGCGTGCAGTGCTTCAGCCGCTACCCCGACCACATGAAGCAGCACGACTTCTTCAAGTCC
GCCATGCCCGAAGGCTACGTCCAGGAGCGCACCATCTTCTTCAAGGACGACGGCAACTACAAGACCCGCG
CCGAGGTGAAGTTCGAGGGCGACACCCTGGTGAACCGCATCGAGCTGAAGGGCATCGACTTCAAGGAGGA
CGGCAACATCCTGGGGCACAAGCTGGAGTACAACTACAACAGCCACAACGTCTATATCATGGCCGACAAG
CAGAAGAACGGCATCAAGGTGAACTTCAAGATCCGCCACAACATCGAGGACGGCAGCGTGCAGCTCGCCG
ACCACTACCAGCAGAACACCCCCATCGGCGACGGCCCCGTGCTGCTGCCCGACAACCACTACCTGAGCAC
CCAGTCCGCCCTGAGCAAAGACCCCAACGAGAAGCGCGATCACATGGTC
