>Addgene plasmid #65761 | pFRT-TODestGFP_HuB | addgene partial sequence | sequence record 115010 | BGH-rev 5'-TAGAAGGCACAGTCGAGG-3'
CGTAGAATCGAGACCGAGGAGAGGGTTAGGGATAGGCTTACCTTCGAACCGCGGGCCCTCTAGACTTGAG
CGGCCGCCACTGTGCTGGATATCAACCACTTTGTACAAGAAAGCTGGGTCTAGATATCTCGAGTGCGGCC
GCTCATTAGGCTTTGTGCGTTTTGTTTGTCTTAAAGGAGACCTGCAGTACTCTGTCTCCCAGACGGTATC
CATTGAGGCTAGCTATCGCCATGGCAGCCTCATCATAGTTTGTCATAGTCACAAATCCAAAACCTTTGCA
TTTATTGGTGTTAAAGTCACGGATGACCTTCACATTGGTGACAGCTCCAAAAGGCCCAAACATTTGCCAC
AGGATACTCTCATCTGCGTCAGGAGCCAGGTTGTACACAAATATACACCACCCTGTTCCAGGGTGCCCAG
GGATATTAATTCCAGCCAAACTGGTCATTCCGTCAATGGTCATTGGAGAAAACCTCTTTACTCCATAAGC
CATATTGAGCAGATTGTCCAACCTAAAACGCTGTGCCTGCTGAGCTAGCGGTCCTGGATACCTTCTGTTT
GGAGACTGGTACAGCTGGGAAAGGATGGCCTGATTGGTTTTTTGGCTTGGGTTATTAGCAAACTTTACAG
TGATTGGCTCCGTGGCACCGGGAGGTTTCTGGCCATTTAGGCCTTTGATAGCTTCTTCTGCCTCAATTCG
CTTGTCAAATCGAATAAACCCTACACCCCTTGATATGCCAGTGACCTGGTCGACAAGAATACGAGAAGTA
ATAATGCGTC
